>Addgene plasmid #63204 | pAV10.K5.loxP | depositor full sequence | sequence record 104903 | pAV10.K5.loxP sequence 6280 bps
GTCACCACCCTGCCCTTTTTCTTTAAAACCGAAAAGATTACTTCGCGTTATGCAGGCTTCCTCGCTCACT
GACTCGCTGCGCTCGGTCGTTCGGCTGCGGCGAGCGGTATCAGCTCACTCAAAGGCGGTAATACGGTTAT
CCACAGAATCAGGGGATAACGCAGGAAAGAACATGTGAGCAAAAGGCCAGCAAAAGGCCAGGAACCGTAA
AAAGGCCGCGTTGCTGGCGTTTTTCCACAGGCTCCGCCCCCCTGACGAGCATCACAAAAATCGACGCTCA
AGTCAGAGGTGGCGAAACCCGACAGGACTATAAAGATACCAGGCGTTTCCCCCTGGAAGCTCCCTCGTGC
GCTCTCCTGTTCCGACCCTGCCGCTTACCGGATACCTGTCCGCCTTTCTCCCTTCGGGAAGCGTGGCGCT
TTCTCATAGCTCACGCTGTAGGTATCTCAGTTCGGTGTAGGTCGTTCGCTCCAAGCTGGGCTGTGTGCAC
GAACCCCCCGTTCAGCCCGACCGCTGCGCCTTATCCGGTAACTATCGTCTTGAGTCCAACCCGGTAAGAC
ACGACTTATCGCCACTGGCAGCAGCCACTGGTAACAGGATTAGCAGAGCGAGGTATGTAGGCGGTGCTAC
AGAGTTCTTGAAGTGGTGGCCTAACTACGGCTACACTAGAAGAACAGTATTTGGTATCTGCGCTCTGCTG
AAGCCAGTTACCTTCGGAAAAAGAGTTGGTAGCTCTTGATCCGGCAAACAAACCACCGCTGGTAGCGGTG
GTTTTTTTGTTTGCAAGCAGCAGATTACGCGCAGAAAAAAAGGATCTCAAGAAGATCCTTTGATCTTTTC
TACGGGGTCTGACGCTCAGTGGAACGAAAACTCACGTTAAGGGATTTTGGTCATGAGATTATCAAAAAGG
ATCTTCACCTAGATCCTTTTAAATTAAAAATGAAGTTTTAAATCAATCTAAAGTATATATGAGTAAACTT
GGTCTGACAGCTCGAGGCTTGGATTCTCACCAATAAAAAACGCCCGGCGGCAACCGAGCGTTCTGAACAA
ATCCAGATGGAGTTCTGAGGTCATTACTGGATCTATCAACAGGAGTCCAAGCGAGCTCGATATCATGAGT
ATTCAACATTTCCGTGTCGCCCTTATTCCCTTTTTTGCGGCATTTTGCCTTCCTGTTTTTGCTCACCCAG
AAACGCTGGTGAAAGTAAAAGATGCTGAAGATCAGTTGGGTGCACGAGTGGGTTACATCGAACTGGATCT
CAACAGCGGTAAGATCCTTGAGAGTTTTCGCCCCGAAGAACGTTTTCCAATGATGAGCACTTTTAAAGTT
CTGCTATGTGGCGCGGTATTATCCCGTATTGACGCCGGGCAAGAGCAACTCGGTCGCCGCATACACTATT
CTCAGAATGACTTGGTTGAGTACTCACCAGTCACAGAAAAGCATCTTACGGATGGCATGACAGTAAGAGA
ATTATGCAGTGCTGCCATAACCATGAGTGATAACACTGCGGCCAACTTACTTCTGACAACGATCGGAGGA
CCGAAGGAGCTAACCGCTTTTTTGCACAACATGGGGGATCATGTAACTCGCCTTGATCGTTGGGAACCGG
AGCTGAATGAAGCCATACCAAACGACGAGCGTGACACCACGATGCCTGTAGCAATGGCAACAACGTTGCG
CAAACTATTAACTGGCGAACTACTTACTCTAGCTTCCCGGCAACAATTAATAGACTGGATGGAGGCGGAT
AAAGTTGCAGGACCACTTCTGCGCTCGGCCCTTCCGGCTGGCTGGTTTATTGCTGATAAATCTGGAGCCG
GTGAGCGTGGATCTCGCGGTATCATTGCAGCACTGGGGCCAGATGGTAAGCCCTCCCGTATCGTAGTTAT
CTACACGACGGGGAGTCAGGCAACTATGGATGAACGAAATAGACAGATCGCTGAGATAGGTGCCTCACTG
ATTAAGCATTGGTAATTTCTCCATTTTAGCTTCCTTAGCTCCTGAAAATCTCGATAACTCAAAAAATACG
CCCGGTAGTGATCTTATTTCATTATGGTGAAAGTTGGAACCTCTTACGTGCCCGATCAACTCGAGTGCCA
CCTGACGTCTAAGAAACCATTATTATCATGACATTAACCTATAAAAATAGGCGTATCACGAGGCAGAATT
TCAGATAAAAAAAATCCTTAGCTTTCGCTAAGGATGATTTCTGGAATTCGCGGCCGCGTATCCTTGCGTT
CTCTAATCCTTTCGTCGTGTATATTGTAAAAACTGCTGAACGAGTATTGATAAAAGATATCTTGGCCACT
AAGGGGCAGATCCCCTTCTGGTGTGATAGACAACCCCAGGAGCATAGATAACACCAACTTGTGGTGGAGG
GTCATCGAATTGGAATTGTCTGTTGGCAACAGTAGAACAGATGCTGCCCTTGCTATCTGTCAAAATGCCG
CTCTTCAAAGTTACTTTCAAAGCGCTGTCACTGCTACGACAGCTTTTTTTTTAGAAACAGCAGCAATGCC
TTGACATGTAACGTAAGAAAAGAAAAAAGAGATGGCAGAAGAAATACTAAGCGATAACGGCAATGTAGAG
GTGCTTTTTTTATCGGAATAAATAGAGAAGTCAGTAACAGTGATTGCTGTGGCTCCCTCTTTAATCGTAT
CGGATCCACATACCTAATATTATTGCCTTATTAAAAATGGAATCCCAACAATTACATCAAAATCCACATT
CTCTTCAAAATCAATTGTCCTGTACTTCCTTGTTCATGTGTGTTCAAAAACGTTATATTTATAGGATAAT
TATACTCTATTTCTCAACAAGTAATTGGTTGTTTGGCCGAGCGGTCTAAGGCGCCTGATTCAAGAAATAT
CTTGACCGCAGTTAACTGTGGGAATACTCAGGTATCGTAAGATGCAAGAGTTCGAATCTCTTAGCAACCA
TTATTTTTTTCCTCAACATAACGAGAACACACAGGGGCGCTATCGCACAGAATCAAATTCGATGACTGGA
AATTTTTTGTTAATTTCAGAGGTCGCCTGACGCATATACCTTTTTCAACTGAAAAATTGGGAGAAAAAGG
AAAGGTGAGAGCGCCGGAACCGGCTTTTCATATAGAATAGAGAAGCGTTCATGACTAAATGCTTGCATCA
CAATACTTGAAGTTGACAATATTATTTAAGGACCTATTGTTTTTTCCAATAGGTGGTTAGCAATCGTCTT
ACTTTCTAACTTTTCTTACCTTTTACATTTCAGCAATATATATATATATATTTCAAGGATATACCATTCT
AATGTCTGCCCCTAAGAAGATCGTCGTTTTGCCAGGTGACCACGTTGGTCAAGAAATCACAGCCGAAGCC
ATTAAGGTTCTTAAAGCTATTTCTGATGTTCGTTCCAATGTCAAGTTCGATTTCGAAAATCATTTAATTG
GTGGTGCTGCTATCGATGCTACAGGTGTTCCACTTCCAGATGAGGCGCTGGAAGCCTCCAAGAAGGCTGA
TGCCGTTTTGTTAGGTGCTGTGGGTGGTCCTAAATGGGGTACCGGTAGTGTTAGACCTGAACAAGGTTTA
CTAAAAATCCGTAAAGAACTTCAATTGTACGCCAACTTAAGACCATGTAACTTTGCATCCGACTCTCTTT
TAGACTTATCTCCAATCAAGCCACAATTTGCTAAAGGTACTGACTTCGTTGTTGTCAGAGAATTAGTGGG
AGGTATTTACTTTGGTAAGAGAAAGGAAGACGATGGTGATGGTGTCGCTTGGGATAGTGAACAATACACC
GTTCCAGAAGTGCAAAGAATCACAAGAATGGCCGCTTTCATGGCCCTACAACATGAGCCACCATTGCCTA
TTTGGTCCTTGGATAAAGCTAATGTTTTGGCCTCTTCAAGATTATGGAGAAAAACTGTGGAGGAAACCAT
CAAGAACGAATTCCCTACATTGAAGGTTCAACATCAATTGATTGATTCTGCCGCCATGATCCTAGTTAAG
AACCCAACCCACCTAAATGGTATTATAATCACCAGCAACATGTTTGGTGATATCATCTCCGATGAAGCCT
CCGTTATCCCAGGTTCCTTGGGTTTGTTGCCATCTGCGTCCTTGGCCTCTTTGCCAGACAAGAACACCGC
ATTTGGTTTGTACGAACCATGCCACGGTTCTGCTCCAGATTTGCCAAAGAATAAGGTCAACCCTATCGCC
ACTATCTTGTCTGCTGCAATGATGTTGAAATTGTCATTGAACTTGCCTGAAGAAGGTAAGGCCATTGAAG
ATGCAGTTAAAAAGGTTTTGGATGCAGGTATCAGAACTGGTGATTTAGGTGGTTCCAACAGTACCACCGA
AGTCGGTGATGCTGTCGCCGAAGAAGTTAAGAAAATCCTTGCTTAAAAAGATTCTCTTTTTTTATGATAT
TTGTACATAAACTTTATAAATGAAATTCATAATAGAAACGACACGAAATTACAAAATGGAATATGTTCAT
AGGGTAGACGAAACTATATACGCAATCTACATACATTTATCAAGAAGGAGAAAAAGGAGGATGTAAAGGA
ATACAGGTAAGCAAATTGATACTAATGGCTCAACGTGATAAGGAAAAAGAATTGCACTTTAACATTAATA
TTGACAAGGAGGAGGGCACCACACAAAAAGTTAGGTGTAACAGAAAATCATGAAACTAGCTAGCAATAAC
TTCGTATAATGTATGCTATACGAAGTTATCAGTAGAGACCGCCTGGCTCTAGTAGCGATCTACACTAGCA
CTATCAGCGTTATTAAGCACCGGTGGAGTGACGACCTTCAGCACGTTCGTACTGTTCAACGATGGTGTAG
TCTTCGTTGTGGGAGGTGATGTCCAGTTTGATGTCGGTTTTGTAAGCACCCGGCAGCTGAACCGGTTTTT
TAGCCATGTAGGTGGTTTTAACTTCAGCGTCGTAGTGACCACCGTCTTTCAGTTTCAGACGCATTTTGAT
TTCACCTTTCAGAGCACCGTCTTCCGGGTACATACGTTCGGTGGAAGCTTCCCAACCCATGGTTTTTTTC
TGCATAACCGGACCGTCGGACGGGAAGTTGGTACCACGCAGTTTAACTTTGTAGATGAACTCACCGTCTT
GCAGGGAGGAGTCCTGGGTAACGGTAACAACACCACCGTCTTCGAAGTTCATAACACGTTCCCATTTGAA
ACCTTCCGGGAAGGACAGTTTCAGGTAGTCCGGGATGTCAGCCGGGTGTTTAACGTAAGCTTTGGAACCG
TACTGGAACTGCGGGGACAGGATGTCCCAAGCGAACGGCAGCGGACCACCTTTGGTAACTTTCAGTTTAG
CGGTCTGGGTACCTTCGTACGGACGACCTTCACCTTCACCTTCGATTTCGAACTCGTGACCGTTAACGGA
ACCTTCCATACGAACTTTGAAACGCATGAACTCTTTGATAACGTCTTCGGAGGAAGCCATCTAGTATTTC
TCCTCTTTCTCTAGTATGTGTGAAATTGTTATCCGCTCACAATTCCACACAACATACGAGCCGGAAGCAT
AAAGTGTAAAGCCTGGGGTGCCTAATGAGTGAGCTAACTCACATTAATTGCGTTGCGCTCACTGCCCGCT
TTCCAGTCGGGAAACCTGTCGTGCCAGCTGCATTAATGAATCGGCCAACGCGCGGGGAGAGGCGGTTTGC
GTATTGGGTCTCATTTTATAACTTCGTATAATGTATGCTATACGAAGTTATACTAGTGCATGCTTTGGAC
AGTGATACCGAAGAAGGAAGTAAATTCAGTAGCGCCGCATGAGGTAGTAGCAGAAGGAGTTAAGGTTGAC
CATGGCTCACTTGGCATATACTGTTGGGCAGAAACAGTATAGTGAAACTGTTATCAAACCAATATATTTG
GGCTACATGGCTTTCCTTTCCCGAAAAAGACACCATTTAGTAATTATGTTGTACTTTTACTCTCTGAACT
TCTGTGAATATAAAAAATATACTAAATAAAAGGATGCAACTTCCTTAAAGAGGGCAAGATAGCGACATAA
AGTGGAAAAGTGTTAGCAACATTGCGCAGGCATCGATTAATATATGCATATATACTTTTTACGTAGTCTA
CGTTAAATTGTCAATAGATCAAGCAGAATCGGTAGCTCTGTTAAGCGATTAAGCCCAGTGGCTTTTTGTC
GCACCGTTTAGGTTCGCGTTAGCAAGATGGAAAAAAAAGAACGCGAATCATGTATTGACGTATGACGTAT
TAGGCAGATGGGATACGCGGCCGCTGCAGTCCGGCAAAAAAGGGCAAGGT
Features (pLannotate 1.2.2; 18 found; start..end, strand, type, name):
    232..820     -  rep_origin     ori: high-copy-number ColE1/pMB1/pBR322/pUC origin of replication
   1003..1097    -  terminator     lambda t0 terminator: transcription terminator from phage lambda
   1115..1975    +  CDS            AmpR: β-lactamase; bla; confers resistance to ampicillin, carbenicillin, and related antibiotics
   1985..2082    -  promoter       cat promoter: promoter of the E. coli cat gene encoding chloramphenicol acetyltransferase
   2168..2211    -  terminator     bacterial terminator: putative bacterial transcription terminator
   2345..2494    -  CDS            CIS3 (fragment): CIS3_YEAST - Also known as CCW11, CCW5, PIR4, SCW8. Experimental evidence at protein level: Swiss-Prot protein existence level 1. Component of the outer cell wall layer. Required for stability of the cell wall and for optimal growth. Required for resistance against several antifungal and cell wall-perturbing agents. From Saccharomyces cerevisiae (strain ATCC 204508 / S288c) (Baker's yeast).
   2634..2744    +  CDS            YO192_YEAST (fragment): Experimental evidence at protein level: Swiss-Prot protein existence level 1. From Saccharomyces cerevisiae (strain ATCC 204508 / S288c) (Baker's yeast).
   2884..3291    +  promoter       LEU2 promoter: S. cerevisiae LEU2
   3292..4386    +  CDS            LEU2: 3-isopropylmalate dehydrogenase, required for leucine biosynthesis; S. cerevisiae LEU2; yeast auxotrophic marker
   4686..4719    -  protein_bind   loxP: Cre-mediated recombination occurs in the 8-bp core sequence (GCATACAT). Cre recombinase
   4776..5450    -  CDS            mRFP1: mRFP1 is a basic (constitutively fluorescent) red fluorescent protein published in 2002, derived from Discosoma sp.. It is reported to be a somewhat slowly-maturing monomer with low acid sensitivity.
   5486..5502    -  protein_bind   lac operator: The lac repressor binds to the lac operator to inhibit transcription in E. coli. This inhibition can be relieved by adding lactose or isopropyl-β-D-thiogalactopyranoside (IPTG). lac repressor encoded by lacI
   5510..5540    -  promoter       lac promoter: promoter for the E. coli lac operon
   5555..5576    -  protein_bind   CAP binding site: CAP binding activates transcription in the presence of cAMP. E. coli catabolite activator protein
   5589..5678    -  CDS            lacI (fragment): lac repressor; lacI; The lac repressor binds to the lac operator to inhibit transcription in E. coli. This inhibition can be relieved by adding lactose or isopropyl-β-D-thiogalactopyranoside (IPTG).
   5688..5721    -  protein_bind   loxP: Cre-mediated recombination occurs in the 8-bp core sequence (GCATACAT). Cre recombinase
   5729..5848    -  CDS            CIS3 (fragment): CIS3_YEAST - Also known as CCW11, CCW5, PIR4, SCW8. Experimental evidence at protein level: Swiss-Prot protein existence level 1. Component of the outer cell wall layer. Required for stability of the cell wall and for optimal growth. Required for resistance against several antifungal and cell wall-perturbing agents. From Saccharomyces cerevisiae (strain ATCC 204508 / S288c) (Baker's yeast).
   6260..37      +  terminator     his operon terminator (across the origin): This putative transcriptin terminator from the E. coli his operon has a 2-bp deletion introduced during synthesis. Its efficiency has not been determined.
