[The description below was written by a language model from this plasmid's Addgene catalogue record and pLannotate feature annotations shown in this document.]
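Description:
pAV10.K5.loxP is an empty acceptor vector for yeast Golden Gate (yGG) assembly, built on the pCACS backbone and designed to integrate a single assembled transcription unit (TU) into the Saccharomyces cerevisiae genome. In E. coli it is maintained by a high-copy ColE1/pUC-type origin and selected with ampicillin through the β-lactamase gene, with several bacterial terminators insulating the backbone. No yeast replication origin is annotated, consistent with its use as an integrating rather than episomal vector. Selection in yeast relies on the LEU2 auxotrophic marker, expressed from its own promoter. The backbone's native BsaI and BsmBI sites were removed so that these Type IIS enzymes can be used for assembly.

The cloning site holds an mRFP1 cassette driven by the bacterial lac promoter and operator. It is flanked by BsaI sites that leave CAGT and TTTT overhangs. During a yGG reaction the RFP cassette is replaced by the promoter, coding sequence and terminator parts of a TU, so parental plasmids give red or pink colonies and correct assemblies give white ones. Two loxP sites in the same orientation bracket this position, so the installed TU could later be excised by Cre recombinase; LEU2 lies outside the loxP pair.

The marker and loxP-flanked cassette sit between yeast genomic segments that serve as targeting arms for the YKL162C-A locus, and digestion with NotI or BciVI releases the integration fragment. The automated annotation labels parts of these flanking regions as CIS3 and other yeast protein fragments. These are probably partial similarity matches rather than functional genes. The annotated sequence is 6,280 nt, somewhat larger than the listed backbone size.
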