Addgene plasmid #63204: pAV10.K5.loxP
Purpose: (Empty Backbone) pCACS backbone (Amp), LEU2, contains an RFP flanked by BsaI sites with CAGT & TTTT overhangs for TU assembly using yGG. LoxP flanked TU. Integration into YKL162C-A (NotI or BciVI).
Depositing lab: Jef Boeke. Depositing organization: Johns Hopkins University and School of Medicine. Publication: Yeast Golden Gate (yGG) for the Efficient Assembly of S. cerevisiae Transcription Units. Agmon N, Mitchell LA, Cai Y, Ikushima S, Chuang J, Zheng A, Choi WJ, Martin JA, Caravelli K, Stracquadanio G, Boeke JD. ACS Synth Biol. 2015 Jul 17;4(7):853-9. doi: 10.1021/sb500372z. Epub 2015 Mar 23. PubMed 25756291.
Backbone
  Vector backbone: pCACS
  Backbone size (bp): 5200
  Modifications to backbone: BsaI and BsmBI sites removed from backbone, RFP cloned into the MCS, flanked by BsaI sites for cloning TUs using yGG assmebly, TU flanked with loxP sites.
  Vector type: Bacterial Expression, Yeast Expression, Synthetic Biology
  Selectable markers: LEU2
Growth in bacteria
  Bacterial resistance: Ampicillin, 100 μg/mL
  Growth temperature: 37°C
  Growth strain: Top10
  Growth instructions: Grows as red/pink colonies
  Copy number: Unknown
Gene/Insert
  Cloning method: Restriction Enzyme
Terms and licenses: Academic/Nonprofit Terms; Industry Terms: Not Available to Industry
How to cite: pAV10.K5.loxP was a gift from Jef Boeke (Addgene plasmid # 63204 ; http://n2t.net/addgene:63204 ; RRID:Addgene_63204)
