>Addgene plasmid #63204 | pAV10.K5.loxP | addgene partial sequence | sequence record 107269 | lac-promoter-R 5'-CCGGAAGCATAAAGTGTAAA-3'
ATTGCGTTGCGCTCACTGCCCGCTTTCCAGTCGGGAAACCTGTCGTGCCAGCTGCATTAATGAATCGGCC
AACGCGCGGGGAGAGGCGGTTTGCGTATTGGGTCTCATTTTATAACTTCGTATAATGTATGCTATACGAA
GTTATACTAGTGCATGCTTTGGACAGTGATACCGAAGAAGGAAGTAAATTCAGTAGCGCCGCATGAGGTA
GTAGCAGAAGGAGTTAAGGTTGACCATGGCTCACTTGGCATATACTGTTGGGCAGAAACAGTATAGTGAA
ACTGTTATCAAACCAATATATTTGGGCTACATGGCTTTCCTTTCCCGAAAAAGACACCATTTAGTAATTA
TGTTGTACTTTTACTCTCTGAACTTCTGTGAATATAAAAAATATACTAAATAAAAGGATGCAACTTCCTT
AAAGAGGGCAAGATAGCGACATAAAGTGGAAAAGTGTTAGCAACATTGCGCAGGCATCGATTAATATATG
CATATATACTTTTTACGTAGTCTACGTTAAATTGTCAATAGATCAAGCAGAATCGGTAGCTCTGTTAAGC
GATTAAGCCCAGTGGCTTTTTGTCGCACCGTTTAGGTTCGCGTTAGCAAGATGGAAAAAAAAGAACGCGA
ATCATGTATTGACGTATGACGTATTAGGCAGATGGGATACGCGGCCGCTGCAGTCCGGCAAAAAAGGGCA
AGGTGTCACCACCCTGCCCTTTTTCTTTAAAACCGAAAAGATTACTTCGCGTTATGCAGGCTTCCTCGCT
CACTGACTCGCTGCGCTCGGTCGTTCGGCTGCGGCGAGCGGTATCAGCTCACTCAAAGGCGGTAATACGG
TTATCCACAGAATCAGG
