>Addgene plasmid #63204 | pAV10.K5.loxP | addgene partial sequence | sequence record 107771 | jkRFP-F 5'-tggtcactacgacgctgaag-3'
CGGTTCAGCTGCCGGGTGCTTACAAAACCGACATCAAACTGGACATCACCTCCCACAACGAAGACTACAC
CATCGTTGAACAGTACGAACGTGCTGAAGGTCGTCACTCCACCGGTGCTTAATAACGCTGATAGTGCTAG
TGTAGATCGCTACTAGAGCCAGGCGGTCTCTACTGATAACTTCGTATAGCATACATTATACGAAGTTATT
GCTAGCTAGTTTCATGATTTTCTGTTACACCTAACTTTTTGTGTGGTGCCCTCCTCCTTGTCAATATTAA
TGTTAAAGTGCAATTCTTTTTCCTTATCACGTTGAGCCATTAGTATCAATTTGCTTACCTGTATTCCTTT
ACATCCTCCTTTTTCTCCTTCTTGATAAATGTATGTAGATTGCGTATATAGTTTCGTCTACCCTATGAAC
ATATTCCATTTTGTAATTTCGTGTCGTTTCTATTATGAATTTCATTTATAAAGTTTATGTACAAATATCA
TAAAAAAAGAGAATCTTTTTAAGCAAGGATTTTCTTAACTTCTTCGGCGACAGCATCACCGACTTCGGTG
GTACTGTTGGAACCACCTAAATCACCAGTTCTGATACCTGCATCCAAAACCTTTTTAACTGCATCTTCAA
TGGCCTTACCTTCTTCAGGCAAGTTCAATGACAATTTCAACATCATTGCAGCAGACAAGATAGTGGCGAT
AGGGTTGACCTTATTCTTTGGCAAATCTGGAGCAGAACCGTGGCATGGTTCGTACAAACCAAATGCGGTG
TTCTTGTCTGGCAAAGAGGCCAAGGACGCAGATGGCAACAAACCCAAGGAACCTGG
